>Addgene plasmid #218539 | pMXS-IRES-Blast SLC5A7 | addgene full sequence | sequence record 432660 | Addgene NGS Result
CCCGAAAAGTGCCACCTGCATAATGAAAGACCCCACCTGTAGGTTTGGCAAGCTAGCTTAAGTAACGCCA
TTTTGCAAGGCATGGAAAAATACATAACTGAGAATAGAAAAGTTCAGATCAAGGTCAGGAACAGATGGAA
CAGCTGAATATGGGCCAAACAGGATATCTGTGGTAAGCAGTTCCTGCCCCGGCTCAGGGCCAAGAACAGA
TGGAACAGCTGAATATGGGCCAAACAGGATATCTGTGGTAAGCAGTTCCTGCCCCGGCTCAGGGCCAAGA
ACAGATGGTCCCCAGATGCGGTCCAGCCCTCAGCAGTTTCTAGAGAACCATCAGATGTTTCCAGGGTGCC
CCAAGGACCTGAAATGACCCTGTGCCTTATTTGAACTAACCAATCAGTTCGCTTCTCGCTTCTGTTCGCG
CGCTTCTGCTCCCCGAGCTCAATAAAAGAGCCCACAACCCCTCACTCGGCGCGCCAGTCCTCCGATTGAC
TGAGTCGCCCGGGTACCCGTGTATCCAATAAACCCTCTTGCAGTTGCATCCGACTTGTGGTCTCGCTGTT
CCTTGGGAGGGTCTCCTCTGAGTGATTGACTACCCGTCAGCGGGGGTCTTTCATTTGGGGGCTCGTCCGG
GATCGGGAGACCCCTGCCCAGGGACCACCGACCCACCACCGGGAGGTAAGCTGGCCAGCAACTTATCTGT
GTCTGTCCGATTGTCTAGTGTCTATGACTGATTTTATGCGCCTGCGTCGGTACTAGTTAGCTAACTAGCT
CTGTATCTGGCGGACCCGTGGTGGAACTGACGAGTTCGGAACACCCGGCCGCAACCCTGGGAGACGTCCC
AGGGACTTCGGGGGCCGTTTTTGTGGCCCGACCTGAGTCCAAAAATCCCGATCGTTTTGGACTCTTTGGT
GCACCCCCCTAATAGGAGGGATATGTGGTTCTGGTAGGAGACGAGAACCTAAAACAGTTCCCGCCTCCGT
CTGAATTTTTGCTTTCGGTTTGGGACCGAAGCCGCGCCGCGCGTCTTGTCTGCTGCAGCATCGTTCTGTG
TTGTCTCTGTCTGACTGTGTTTCTGTATTTGTCTGAAAATTAGGGCCAGACTGTTACCACTCCCTTAAGT
TTGACCTTAGGTCACTGGAAAGATGTCGAGCGGATCGCTCACAACCAGTCGGTAGATGTCAAGAAGAGAC
GTTGGGTTACCTTCTGCTCTGCAGAATGGCCAACCTTTAACGTCGGATGGCCGCGAGACGGCACCTTTAA
CCGAGACCTCATCACCCAGGTTAAGATCAAGGTCTTTTCACCTGGCCCGCATGGACACCCAGACCAGGTC
CCCTACATCGTGACCTGGGAAGCCTTGGCTTTTGACCCCCCTCCCTGGGTCAAGCCCTTTGTACACCCTA
AGCCTCCGCCTCCTCTTCCTCCATCCGCCCCGTCTCTCCCCCTTGAACCTCCTCGTTCGACCCCGCCTCG
ATCCTCCCTTTATCCAGCCCTCACTCCTTCTCTAGGCGCCCCCATATGGCCATATGAGATCTTATATGGG
GCACCCCCGCCCCTTGTAAACTTCCCTGACCCTGACATGACAAGAGTTACTAACAGCCCCTCTCTCCAAG
CTCACTTACAGGCTCTCTACTTAGTCCAGCACGAAGTCTGGAGACCTCTGGCGGCAGCCTACCAAGAACA
ACTGGACCGACCGGTGGTACCTCACCCTTACCGAGTCGGCGACACAGTGTGGGTCCGCCGACACCAGACT
AAGAACCTAGAACCTCGCTGGAAAGGACCTTACACAGTCCTGCTGACCACCCCCACCGCCCTCAAAGTAG
ACGGCATCGCAGCTTGGATACACGCCGCCCACGTGAAGGCTGCCGACCCCGGGGGTGGACCATCCTCTAG
ACTGCCGGATCTAGCTAGTTAATTAAATGGCTTTCCATGTGGAAGGACTGATAGCTATCATCGTGTTCTA
CCTTCTAATTTTGCTGGTTGGAATATGGGCTGCCTGGAGAACCAAAAACAGTGGCAGCGCAGAAGAGCGC
AGCGAAGCCATCATAGTTGGTGGCCGAGATATTGGTTTATTGGTTGGTGGATTTACCATGACAGCTACCT
GGGTCGGAGGAGGGTATATCAATGGCACAGCTGAAGCAGTTTATGTACCAGGTTATGGCCTAGCTTGGGC
TCAGGCACCAATTGGATATTCTCTTAGTCTGATTTTAGGTGGCCTGTTCTTTGCAAAACCTATGCGTTCA
AAGGGGTATGTGACCATGTTAGACCCGTTTCAGCAAATCTATGGAAAACGCATGGGCGGACTCCTGTTTA
TTCCTGCACTGATGGGAGAAATGTTCTGGGCTGCAGCAATTTTCTCTGCTTTGGGAGCCACCATCAGCGT
GATCATCGATGTGGATATGCACATTTCTGTCATCATCTCTGCACTCATTGCCACTCTGTACACACTGGTG
GGAGGGCTCTATTCTGTGGCCTACACTGATGTCGTTCAGCTCTTTTGCATTTTTGTAGGGCTGTGGATCA
GCGTCCCCTTTGCATTGTCACATCCTGCAGTCGCAGACATCGGGTTCACTGCTGTGCATGCCAAATACCA
AAAGCCGTGGCTGGGAACTGTTGACTCATCTGAAGTCTACTCTTGGCTTGATAGTTTTCTGTTGTTGATG
CTGGGTGGAATCCCATGGCAAGCATACTTTCAGAGGGTTCTCTCTTCTTCCTCAGCCACCTATGCTCAAG
TGCTGTCCTTCCTGGCAGCTTTCGGGTGCCTGGTGATGGCCATCCCAGCCATACTCATTGGGGCCATTGG
AGCATCAACAGACTGGAACCAGACTGCATATGGGCTTCCAGATCCCAAGACTACAGAAGAGGCAGACATG
ATTTTACCAATTGTTCTGCAGTATCTCTGCCCTGTGTATATTTCTTTCTTTGGTCTTGGTGCAGTTTCTG
CTGCTGTTATGTCATCAGCAGATTCTTCCATCTTGTCAGCAAGTTCCATGTTTGCACGGAACATCTACCA
GCTTTCCTTCAGACAAAATGCTTCGGACAAAGAAATCGTTTGGGTTATGCGAATCACAGTGTTTGTGTTT
GGAGCATCTGCAACAGCCATGGCCTTGCTGACGAAAACTGTGTATGGGCTCTGGTACCTCAGTTCTGACC
TTGTTTACATCGTTATCTTCCCCCAGCTGCTTTGTGTACTCTTTGTTAAGGGAACCAACACCTATGGGGC
CGTGGCAGGTTATGTTTCTGGCCTCTTCCTGAGAATAACTGGAGGGGAGCCATATCTGTATCTTCAGCCC
TTGATCTTCTACCCTGGCTATTACCCTGATGATAATGGTATATATAATCAGAAATTTCCATTTAAAACAC
TTGCCATGGTTACATCATTCTTAACCAACATTTGCATCTCCTATCTAGCCAAGTATCTATTTGAAAGTGG
AACCTTGCCACCTAAATTAGATGTATTTGATGCTGTTGTTGCAAGACACAGTGAAGAAAACATGGATAAG
ACAATTCTTGTCAAAAATGAAAATATTAAATTAGATGAACTTGCACTTGTGAAGCCACGACAGAGCATGA
CCCTCAGCTCAACTTTCACCAATAAAGAGGCCTTCCTTGATGTTGATTCCAGTCCAGAAGGGTCTGGGAC
TGAAGATAATTTACAGTGAGCTACGTAAATTCCGCCCCCCCCCCCCCTCTCCCTCCCCCCCCCCTAACGT
TACTGGCCGAAGCCGCTTGGAATAAGGCCGGTGTGCGTTTGTCTATATGTTATTTTCCACCATATTGCCG
TCTTTTGGCAATGTGAGGGCCCGGAAACCTGGCCCTGTCTTCTTGACGAGCATTCCTAGGGGTCTTTCCC
CTCTCGCCAAAGGAATGCAAGGTCTGTTGAATGTCGTGAAGGAAGCAGTTCCTCTGGAAGCTTCTTGAAG
ACAAACAACGTCTGTAGCGACCCTTTGCAGGCAGCGGAACCCCCCACCTGGCGACAGGTGCCTCTGCGGC
CAAAAGCCACGTGTATAAGATACACCTGCAAAGGCGGCACAACCCCAGTGCCACGTTGTGAGTTGGATAG
TTGTGGAAAGAGTCAAATGGCTCTCCTCAAGCGTATTCAACAAGGGGCTGAAGGATGCCCAGAAGGTACC
CCATTGTATGGGATCTGATCTGGGGCCTCGGTGCACATGCTTTACATGTGTTTAGTCGAGGTTAAAAAAA
CGTCTAGGCCCCCCGAACCACGGGGACGTGGTTTTCCTTTGAAAAACACGATGATAATATGGCCACAACC
ATGGTTCCTTTGTCTCAAGAAGAATCCACCCTCATTGAAAGAGCAACGGCTACAATCAACAGCATCCCCA
TCTCTGAAGACTACAGCGTCGCCAGCGCAGCTCTCTCTAGCGACGGCCGCATCTTCACTGGTGTCAATGT
ATATCATTTTACTGGGGGACCTTGTGCAGAACTCGTGGTGCTGGGCACTGCTGCTGCTGCGGCAGCTGGC
AACCTGACTTGTATCGTCGCGATCGGAAATGAGAACAGGGGCATCTTGAGCCCCTGCGGACGGTGCCGAC
AGGTGCTTCTCGATCTGCATCCTGGGATCAAAGCCATAGTGAAGGACAGTGATGGACAGCCGACGGCAGT
TGGGATTCGTGAATTGCTGCCCTCTGGTTATGTGTGGGAGGGCTAAGTCGACGATAAAATAAAAGATTTT
ATTTAGTCTCCAGAAAAAGGGGGGAATGAAAGACCCCACCTGTAGGTTTGGCAAGCTAGCTTAAGTAACG
CCATTTTGCAAGGCATGGAAAAATACATAACTGAGAATAGAGAAGTTCAGATCAAGGTCAGGAACAGATG
GAACAGCTGAATATGGGCCAAACAGGATATCTGTGGTAAGCAGTTCCTGCCCCGGCTCAGGGCCAAGAAC
AGATGGAACAGCTGAATATGGGCCAAACAGGATATCTGTGGTAAGCAGTTCCTGCCCCGGCTCAGGGCCA
AGAACAGATGGTCCCCAGATGCGGTCCAGCCCTCAGCAGTTTCTAGAGAACCATCAGATGTTTCCAGGGT
GCCCCAAGGACCTGAAATGACCCTGTGCCTTATTTGAACTAACCAATCAGTTCGCTTCTCGCTTCTGTTC
GCGCGCTTCTGCTCCCCGAGCTCAATAAAAGAGCCCACAACCCCTCACTCGGGGCGCCAGTCCTCCGATT
GACTGAGTCGCCCGGGTACCCGTGTATCCAATAAACCCTCTTGCAGTTGCATCCGACTTGTGGTCTCGCT
GTTCCTTGGGAGGGTCTCCTCTGAGTGATTGACTACCCGTCAGCGGGGGTCTTTCACATGCAGCATGTAT
CAAAATTAATTTGGTTTTTTTTCTTAAGTATTTACATTAAATGGCCATAGTTGCATTAATGAATCGGCCA
ACGCGCGGGGAGAGGCGGTTTGCGTATTGGGCGCTCTTCCGCTTCCTCGCTCACTGACTCGCTGCGCTCG
GTCGTTCGGCTGCGGCGAGCGGTATCAGCTCACTCAAAGGCGGTAATACGGTTATCCACAGAATCAGGGG
ATAACGCAGGAAAGAACATGTGAGCAAAAGGCCAGCAAAAGGCCAGGAACCGTAAAAAGGCCGCGTTGCT
GGCGTTTTTCCATAGGCTCCGCCCCCCTGACGAGCATCACAAAAATCGACGCTCAAGTCAGAGGTGGCGA
AACCCGACAGGACTATAAAGATACCAGGCGTTTCCCCCTGGAAGCTCCCTCGTGCGCTCTCCTGTTCCGA
CCCTGCCGCTTACCGGATACCTGTCCGCCTTTCTCCCTTCGGGAAGCGTGGCGCTTTCTCATAGCTCACG
CTGTAGGTATCTCAGTTCGGTGTAGGTCGTTCGCTCCAAGCTGGGCTGTGTGCACGAACCCCCCGTTCAG
CCCGACCGCTGCGCCTTATCCGGTAACTATCGTCTTGAGTCCAACCCGGTAAGACACGACTTATCGCCAC
TGGCAGCAGCCACTGGTAACAGGATTAGCAGAGCGAGGTATGTAGGCGGTGCTACAGAGTTCTTGAAGTG
GTGGCCTAACTACGGCTACACTAGAAGAACAGTATTTGGTATCTGCGCTCTGCTGAAGCCAGTTACCTTC
GGAAAAAGAGTTGGTAGCTCTTGATCCGGCAAACAAACCACCGCTGGTAGCGGTGGTTTTTTTGTTTGCA
AGCAGCAGATTACGCGCAGAAAAAAAGGATCTCAAGAAGATCCTTTGATCTTTTCTACGGGGTCTGACGC
TCAGTGGAACGAAAACTCACGTTAAGGGATTTTGGTCATGAGATTATCAAAAAGGATCTTCACCTAGATC
CTTTTGCGGCCGGCCGCAAATCAATCTAAAGTATATATGAGTAAACTTGGTCTGACAGTTACCAATGCTT
AATCAGTGAGGCACCTATCTCAGCGATCTGTCTATTTCGTTCATCCATAGTTGCCTGACTCCCCGTCGTG
TAGATAACTACGATACGGGAGGGCTTACCATCTGGCCCCAGTGCTGCAATGATACCGCGAGACCCACGCT
CACCGGCTCCAGATTTATCAGCAATAAACCAGCCAGCCGGAAGGGCCGAGCGCAGAAGTGGTCCTGCAAC
TTTATCCGCCTCCATCCAGTCTATTAATTGTTGCCGGGAAGCTAGAGTAAGTAGTTCGCCAGTTAATAGT
TTGCGCAACGTTGTTGCCATTGCTACAGGCATCGTGGTGTCACGCTCGTCGTTTGGTATGGCTTCATTCA
GCTCCGGTTCCCAACGATCAAGGCGAGTTACATGATCCCCCATGTTGTGCAAAAAAGCGGTTAGCTCCTT
CGGTCCTCCGATCGTTGTCAGAAGTAAGTTGGCCGCAGTGTTATCACTCATGGTTATGGCAGCACTGCAT
AATTCTCTTACTGTCATGCCATCCGTAAGATGCTTTTCTGTGACTGGTGAGTACTCAACCAAGTCATTCT
GAGAATAGTGTATGCGGCGACCGAGTTGCTCTTGCCCGGCGTCAATACGGGATAATACCGCGCCACATAG
CAGAACTTTAAAAGTGCTCATCATTGGAAAACGTTCTTCGGGGCGAAAACTCTCAAGGATCTTACCGCTG
TTGAGATCCAGTTCGATGTAACCCACTCGTGCACCCAACTGATCTTCAGCATCTTTTACTTTCACCAGCG
TTTCTGGGTGAGCAAAAACAGGAAGGCAAAATGCCGCAAAAAAGGGAATAAGGGCGACACGGAAATGTTG
AATACTCATACTCTTCCTTTTTCAATATTATTGAAGCATTTATCAGGGTTATTGTCTCATGAGCGGATAC
ATATTTGAATGTATTTAGAAAAATAAACAAATAGGGGTTCCGCGCACATTTC
Features (pLannotate 1.2.2; 14 found; start..end, strand, type, name):
     22..615     +  LTR            LTR: long terminal repeat from Moloney murine leukemia virus
    678..877     +  misc_feature   MMLV Ψ: packaging signal of Moloney murine leukemia virus (MMLV)
    929..1017    +  misc_feature   MESV Ψ (fragment): packaging signal of murine embryonic stem cell virus
   1094..1510    +  CDS            gag (truncated): truncated Moloney murine leukemia virus (MMLV) gag gene lacking the start codon
   1520..1894    +  misc_feature   pol region: Moloney murine leukemia virus (MMLV) pol region containing the splice acceptor site
   1917..3656    +  CDS            SLC5A7: SC5A7_HUMAN - Also known as CHT1. Experimental evidence at protein level: Swiss-Prot protein existence level 1. Transmembrane transporter that imports choline from the extracellular space into the neuron with high affinity. Choline uptake is the rate-limiting step in acetylcholine synthesis. Sodium ion- and chloride ion-dependent. From Homo sapiens (Human).
   3795..4257    +  misc_feature   IRES: internal ribosome entry site (IRES) of the encephalomyocarditis virus (EMCV)
   4277..4666    +  CDS            BSD: blasticidin S deaminase; Aspergillus terreus BSD; confers resistance to blasticidin
   4715..4836    +  LTR            3' LTR (ΔU3) (fragment): self-inactivating 3' long terminal repeat (LTR) from Moloney murine leukemia virus
   4837..5306    +  LTR            LTR: long terminal repeat from Moloney murine leukemia virus
   5372..5424    -  CDS            lacI (fragment): lac repressor; lacI; The lac repressor binds to the lac operator to inhibit transcription in E. coli. This inhibition can be relieved by adding lactose or isopropyl-β-D-thiogalactopyranoside (IPTG).
   5607..6195    -  rep_origin     ori: high-copy-number ColE1/pMB1/pBR322/pUC origin of replication
   6359..7219    -  CDS            AmpR: β-lactamase; bla; confers resistance to ampicillin, carbenicillin, and related antibiotics
   7220..7324    -  promoter       AmpR promoter: bla
