[The description below was written by a language model from this plasmid's Addgene catalogue record and pLannotate feature annotations shown in this document.]
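Description:
pMXS-IRES-Blast SLC5A7 is a Moloney murine leukemia virus (MMLV)-based retroviral vector for stable expression of the human high-affinity choline transporter SLC5A7 (also called CHT1) in mammalian cells. The 7.3 kb plasmid is propagated in E. coli through a high-copy ColE1/pUC-type origin and selected with ampicillin via the β-lactamase gene and its own promoter. A short lacI fragment in the bacterial portion appears to be a nonfunctional backbone remnant.

The viral portion is flanked by MMLV long terminal repeats. No separate internal promoter is annotated, so the 5' LTR presumably drives transcription of the whole payload, as is usual for pMX-type vectors. Downstream of the 5' LTR lie the Ψ packaging signal, a truncated gag sequence lacking its start codon that extends the packaging region, and a pol segment carrying the splice acceptor. Together these allow the genomic RNA to be encapsidated when gag, pol and env are supplied in trans by packaging cells. The SLC5A7 coding sequence follows, with no epitope tag or reporter fusion annotated. It is linked through an EMCV internal ribosome entry site to the blasticidin S deaminase gene. Transporter and resistance marker are therefore translated from one bicistronic transcript, and blasticidin selection enriches for transduced cells that also express SLC5A7. The 3' end is annotated as a fragment matching a ΔU3 LTR directly adjoining a larger MMLV LTR segment, which probably reflects a split annotation of a single 3' LTR.

The record states the purpose only as providing the human SLC5A7 cDNA. The associated publication concerns identification of a plasma-membrane choline transporter in mammals, consistent with using this construct to express a known sodium- and chloride-dependent choline importer in cultured cells.
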