Addgene plasmid #218539: pMXS-IRES-Blast SLC5A7
Purpose: human SLC5A7 cDNA
Depositing lab: Kivanc Birsoy. Depositing organization: Rockefeller University. Publication: Integrative genetic analysis identifies FLVCR1 as a plasma-membrane choline transporter in mammals. Kenny TC, Khan A, Son Y, Yue L, Heissel S, Sharma A, Pasolli HA, Liu Y, Gamazon ER, Alwaseem H, Hite RK, Birsoy K. Cell Metab. 2023 Jun 6;35(6):1057-1071.e12. doi: 10.1016/j.cmet.2023.04.003. Epub 2023 Apr 25. PubMed 37100056.
Backbone
  Vector backbone: pMXS-IRES-Blast
  Vector type: Mammalian Expression, Retroviral
  Selectable markers: Blasticidin
Growth in bacteria
  Bacterial resistance: Ampicillin, 100 μg/mL
  Growth temperature: 37°C
  Growth strain: NEB Stable
  Copy number: Unknown
Gene/Insert
  Gene/Insert name: SLC5A7 (alt name: CHT1)
  Species: H. sapiens (human)
  Entrez Gene: SLC5A7 (a.k.a. CHT, CHT1, CMS20, DHMNVP, HMN7A, HMND7, hCHT1)
Terms and licenses: Academic/Nonprofit Terms; Industry Terms: Not Available to Industry
How to cite: pMXS-IRES-Blast SLC5A7 was a gift from Kivanc Birsoy (Addgene plasmid # 218539 ; http://n2t.net/addgene:218539 ; RRID:Addgene_218539)
